Addgene plasmid #245642: pICSL12040
Purpose: Level 0 Golden Gate part 35Sx2+OsMac3 5' UTR promoter, GGAG - AATG
Depositing lab: Mark Youles. Depositing organization: Sainsbury Laboratory, Norwich.
Backbone
  Vector backbone: pICH41295
  Backbone size w/o insert (bp): 2249
  Vector type: Synthetic Biology
Growth in bacteria
  Bacterial resistance: Spectinomycin, 50 μg/mL
  Growth temperature: 37°C
  Growth strain: DH5alpha
  Copy number: High Copy
Gene/Insert
  Gene/Insert name: 35Sx2+OsMac3 5' UTR promoter
  Species: Synthetic
  Insert size (bp): 1079
  Mutation: BsaI/BpiI sites removed by point-mutation
  Cloning method: Restriction Enzyme; 5′ cloning site BsaI (destroyed during cloning); 3′ cloning site BsaI (destroyed during cloning)
  Sequencing primers: 5′ TCACATGTTCTTTCCTGCG; 3′ GTCTCATGAGCGGATACATATTTGAATG
Terms and licenses: Academic/Nonprofit Terms; Industry Terms: Not Available to Industry
Depositor comments: Level 0 promoter + 5' untranslated region module used for GoldenGate assemblies using the MoClo overhang syntax
How to cite: pICSL12040 was a gift from Mark Youles (Addgene plasmid # 245642 ; http://n2t.net/addgene:245642 ; RRID:Addgene_245642)
