[The description below was written by a language model from this plasmid's Addgene catalogue record and pLannotate feature annotations shown in this document.]
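Description:
pICSL12040 is a Level 0 Golden Gate (MoClo) part plasmid built on the pICH41295 backbone and classed as a synthetic biology vector. It is a small, high-copy E. coli plasmid of about 3.3 kb. It replicates from a ColE1/pUC-type origin and is selected with spectinomycin through the aadA aminoglycoside adenylyltransferase gene, which lies downstream of an annotated bla (AmpR) promoter. The short lacI, integrase and gentamicin acetyltransferase fragments in the feature table appear to be backbone and resistance-cassette remnants rather than functional genes.

The payload is a synthetic promoter plus 5′ untranslated region module of roughly 1.08 kb. It joins a cauliflower mosaic virus 35S promoter with a duplicated enhancer region (35Sx2), which is annotated in the sequence, to the OsMac3 5′ UTR. The automated annotation does not pick up the UTR, which presumably occupies the unannotated stretch after the 35S element. Internal BsaI and BpiI sites were removed by point mutation, so the part is compatible with the Type IIS enzymes used in MoClo assembly. The module is defined by GGAG and AATG fusion overhangs. In the MoClo syntax these mark a combined promoter and 5′ UTR position that ends at the start codon, so a coding sequence part can be joined directly downstream.

The plasmid serves as a reusable building block. In a one-pot Golden Gate reaction the part is combined with coding sequence and terminator modules to assemble a Level 1 transcription unit. The enhanced 35S promoter is widely used for strong constitutive expression in plants, but the record does not name specific target species or applications.
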