Features (pLannotate 1.2.2; 7 found; start..end, strand, type, name):
      1..589     +  rep_origin     ori: high-copy-number ColE1/pMB1/pBR322/pUC origin of replication
    772..821     +  CDS            lacI (fragment): lac repressor; lacI; The lac repressor binds to the lac operator to inhibit transcription in E. coli. This inhibition can be relieved by adding lactose or isopropyl-β-D-thiogalactopyranoside (IPTG).
    918..1594    +  promoter       CaMV 35S promoter (enhanced): cauliflower mosaic virus 35S promoter with a duplicated enhancer region
   2041..2145    +  promoter       AmpR promoter: bla
   2136..2216    -  CDS            int (fragment): INT2_ECOLX - Protein inferred from homology: Swiss-Prot protein existence level 3. Putative integrase believed to be involved in the insertion of antibiotic resistance genes into plasmids and transposons. From Escherichia coli.
   2304..2360    +  CDS            GmR (fragment): gentamycin acetyltransferase; aacC1; confers resistance to gentamycin
   2367..3155    +  CDS            aadA: S3AD_ECOLX - Experimental evidence at protein level: Swiss-Prot protein existence level 1. Mediates bacterial resistance to the antibiotics streptomycin and spectinomycin. From Escherichia coli.
>Addgene plasmid #245642 | pICSL12040 | addgene full sequence | sequence record 495387 | Addgene NGS Result
TTGAGATCCTTTTTTTCTGCGCGTAATCTGCTGCTTGCAAACAAAAAAACCACCGCTACCAGCGGTGGTT
TGTTTGCCGGATCAAGAGCTACCAACTCTTTTTCCGAAGGTAACTGGCTTCAGCAGAGCGCAGATACCAA
ATACTGTTCTTCTAGTGTAGCCGTAGTTAGGCCACCACTTCAAGAACTCTGTAGCACCGCCTACATACCT
CGCTCTGCTAATCCTGTTACCAGTGGCTGCTGCCAGTGGCGATAAGTCGTGTCTTACCGGGTTGGACTCA
AGACGATAGTTACCGGATAAGGCGCAGCGGTCGGGCTGAACGGGGGGTTCGTGCACACAGCCCAGCTTGG
AGCGAACGACCTACACCGAACTGAGATACCTACAGCGTGAGCTATGAGAAAGCGCCACGCTTCCCGAAGG
GAGAAAGGCGGACAGGTATCCGGTAAGCGGCAGGGTCGGAACAGGAGAGCGCACGAGGGAGCTTCCAGGG
GGAAACGCCTGGTATCTTTATAGTCCTGTCGGGTTTCGCCACCTCTGACTTGAGCGTCGATTTTTGTGAT
GCTCGTCAGGGGGGCGGAGCCTATGGAAAAACGCCAGCAACGCGGCCTTTTTACGGTTCCTGGCCTTTTG
CTGGCCTTTTGCTCACATGTTCTTTCCTGCGTTATCCCCTGATTCTGTGGATAACCGTATTACCGCCTTT
GAGTGAGCTGATACCGCTCGCCGCAGCCGAACGACCGAGCGCAGCGAGTCAGTGAGCGAGGAAGCGGAAG
AGCGCCCAATACGCAAACCGCCTCTCCCCGCGCGTTGGCCGATTCATTAATCACTCTGTGGTCTCAGGAG
GTCAACATGGTGGAGCACGACACTCTGGTCTACTCCAAAAATGTCAAAGATACAGTCTCAGAAGATCAAA
GGGCTATTGAGACTTTTCAACAAAGGATAATTTCGGGAAACCTCCTCGGATTCCATTGCCCAGCTATCTG
TCACTTCATCGAAAGGACAGTAGAAAAGGAAGGTGGCTCCTACAAATGCCATCATTGCGATAAAGGAAAG
GCTATCATTCAAGATCTCTCTGCCGACAGTGGTCCCAAAGATGGACCCCCACCCACGAGGAGCATCGTGG
AAAAAGAAGAGGTTCCAACCACGTCTACAAAGCAAGTGGATTGATGTGATAACATGGTGGAGCACGACAC
TCTGGTCTACTCCAAAAATGTCAAAGATACAGTCTCAGAAGATCAAAGGGCTATTGAGACTTTTCAACAA
AGGATAATTTCGGGAAACCTCCTCGGATTCCATTGCCCAGCTATCTGTCACTTCATCGAAAGGACAGTAG
AAAAGGAAGGTGGCTCCTACAAATGCCATCATTGCGATAAAGGAAAGGCTATCATTCAAGATCTCTCTGC
CGACAGTGGTCCCAAAGATGGACCCCCACCCACGAGGAGCATCGTGGAAAAAGAAGAGGTTCCAACCACG
TCTACAAAGCAAGTGGATTGATGTGACATCTCCACTGACGTAAGGGATGACGCACAATCCCACTATCCTT
CGCAAGACCCTTCCTCTATATAAGGAAGTTCATTTCATTTGGAGAGGACACGCTACTGAAGCGCCAGACA
AATTCGTCTCCCTCGTTGGAAGTGGAGGCGCGGAGGCGGAAGCTTTTCCTCCTCCTCTCCTCTCCTCTCT
ACCCTAGGCGCGATCTGCTCGTCCGCCTCGGCGATCCACAGGGAAGGAGCAGCATGCTCCACAAAGACGC
ACTACAGCAGACTAAAGAGAGCTTTTTCATACCAAAGAAGTACAACAAAAGATTTGCTCCTCATTTTCTG
AATCCTGGGACTCTCTAGCCTGTAGAAGAAGAAAGGCAGGAATTTCAGCTCAAGAGAACAGATCACAATA
TTTACCCACGGCACTGTCTCGCAATAATGTGAGACCACGAAGTGGCTCTTCAGTGGACGAAAGGGCCTCG
TGATACGCCTATTTTTATAGGTTAATGTCATGATAATAATGGTTTCTTAGACGTCAGGTGGCACTTTTCG
GGGAAATGTGCGCGGAACCCCTATTTGTTTATTTTTCTAAATACATTCAAATATGTATCCGCTCATGAGA
CAATAACCCTGATAAATGCTTCAATAATATTGAAAAAGGAAGAGTATGCGCTCACGCAACTGGTCCAGAA
CCTTGACCGAACGCAGCGGTGGTAACGGCGCAGTGGCGGTTTTCATGGCTTGTTATGACTGTTTTTTTTT
GGGGTACAGTCTATGCCTCGGGCATCCAAGCAGCAAGCGCGTTACGCCGTGGGTCGATGTTTGATGTTAT
GGAGCAGCAACGATGTTACGCAGCAGGGCAGTCGCCCTAAAACAAAGTTAAACATCATGAGGGAAGCGGT
GATCGCCGAAGTATCGACTCAACTATCAGAGGTAGTTGGCGTCATCGAGCGCCATCTCGAACCGACGTTG
CTGGCCGTACATTTGTACGGCTCCGCAGTGGATGGCGGCCTGAAGCCACACAGCGATATTGATTTGCTGG
TTACGGTGACCGTAAGGCTTGATGAAACAACGCGGCGAGCTTTGATCAACGACCTTTTGGAAACTTCGGC
TTCCCCTGGAGAGAGCGAGATTCTCCGCGCTGTAGAAGTCACCATTGTTGTGCACGACGACATCATTCCG
TGGCGTTATCCAGCTAAGCGCGAACTGCAATTTGGAGAATGGCAGCGCAATGACATTCTTGCAGGTATCT
TCGAGCCAGCCACGATCGACATTGATCTGGCTATCTTGCTGACAAAAGCAAGAGAACATAGCGTTGCCTT
GGTAGGTCCAGCGGCGGAGGAACTCTTTGATCCGGTTCCTGAACAGGATCTATTTGAGGCGCTAAATGAA
ACCTTAACGCTATGGAACTCGCCGCCCGACTGGGCTGGCGATGAGCGAAATGTAGTGCTTACGTTGTCCC
GCATTTGGTACAGCGCAGTAACCGGCAAAATCGCGCCGAAGGATGTCGCTGCCGACTGGGCAATGGAGCG
CCTGCCGGCCCAGTATCAGCCCGTCATACTTGAAGCTAGACAGGCTTATCTTGGACAAGAAGAAGATCGC
TTGGCCTCGCGCGCAGATCAGTTGGAAGAATTTGTCCATTACGTAAAAGGCGAGATCACCAAGGTAGTCG
GCAAATAACTGTCAGACCAAGTTTACTCATATATACTTTAGATTGATTTAAAACTTCATTTTTAATTTAA
AAGGATCTAGGTGAAGATCCTTTTTGATAATCTCATGACCAAAATCCCTTAACGTGAGTTTTCGTTCCAC
TGAGCGTCAGACCCCGTAGAAAAGATCAAAGGATCTTC
